Addgene plasmid #208890: pAbaMCi-BsaI_pJMP2776
Purpose: Acinetobacter baumannii CRISPRi plasmid for cloning new guides (BsaI cloning site in gRNA cassette).
Depositing lab: Jason Peters. Depositing organization: University of Wisconsin, Madison. Publication: Essential gene knockdowns reveal genetic vulnerabilities and antibiotic sensitivities in Acinetobacter baumannii. Ward RD, Tran JS, Banta AB, Bacon EE, Rose WE, Peters JM. mBio. 2023 Dec 21:e0205123. doi: 10.1128/mbio.02051-23. PubMed 38126769.
Backbone
  Vector backbone: R6K
  Vector type: Bacterial Expression
Growth in bacteria
  Bacterial resistance: Ampicillin and Gentamicin, 100 & 10 μg/mL
  Growth temperature: 37°C
  Growth strain: BW25141
  Growth instructions: pir dependent origin of replication
  Copy number: Low Copy
Gene/Insert
  Gene/Insert name: dCas9, sgRNA expression cassette
Terms and licenses: Academic/Nonprofit Terms; Industry Terms: Not Available to Industry
How to cite: pAbaMCi-BsaI_pJMP2776 was a gift from Jason Peters (Addgene plasmid # 208890 ; http://n2t.net/addgene:208890 ; RRID:Addgene_208890)
