[The description below was written by a language model from this plasmid's Addgene catalogue record and pLannotate feature annotations shown in this document.]
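Description:
pAbaMCi-BsaI_pJMP2776 is an 11 kb bacterial CRISPR interference vector built for Acinetobacter baumannii and intended as the entry plasmid into which new guide sequences are cloned through a BsaI site in the sgRNA cassette. It replicates from the R6K γ origin, which needs the pi protein, so it is maintained at low copy only in pir-carrying E. coli hosts and should behave as a non-replicating suicide vector elsewhere. The backbone carries an ampicillin resistance gene (bla) and an IncP oriT, which allows conjugative transfer from a suitable donor strain.

The payload appears to lie between the Tn7L and Tn7R ends, running across the plasmid's numbering origin, so it forms a mini-Tn7 element that can be inserted into a recipient chromosome when Tn7 transposase is supplied; the annotated features include no transposase. Within the transposon are a catalytically dead Streptococcus pyogenes Cas9 (D10A, H840A) fused to a 3xMyc tag, a lacI repressor gene driven by the lacIq promoter, and an sgRNA scaffold detected as a tracrRNA fragment. A symmetric lac operator sits just upstream of the scaffold, which suggests IPTG-responsive control of the guide. Only a short PLtetO-1-like fragment is annotated upstream of dCas9, so the record does not clearly state the dCas9 promoter. Gentamicin acetyltransferase expressed from the Pc integron promoter provides selection for the transposon and is flanked by FRT sites, permitting FLP-mediated marker removal. The rrnB T1 and lambda t0 terminators lie beside this cassette. The remaining small annotated fragments (CmR, rop, p15A, lacZα) look like cloning remnants. Per the record, the system supports gene knockdown studies in A. baumannii, including essential genes and antibiotic sensitivity.
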