Features (pLannotate 1.2.2; 30 found; start..end, strand, type, name):
    135..182     -  protein_bind   FRT: FLP-mediated recombination occurs in the 8-bp core sequence TCTAGAAA (Turan and Bode, 2011). FLP recombinase from the Saccharomyces cerevisiae 2μ plasmid
    229..261     -  CDS            CmR (fragment): chloramphenicol acetyltransferase; cat; confers resistance to chloramphenicol
    299..327     +  promoter       Pc promoter: intI1 (promoter lies within the coding sequence); class 1 integron promoter
    516..1049    +  CDS            GmR: gentamycin acetyltransferase; aacC1; confers resistance to gentamycin
   1097..1130    -  protein_bind   FRT (minimal): supports FLP-mediated excision but not integration (Turan and Bode, 2011) FLP recombinase from the Saccharomyces cerevisiae 2μ plasmid
   1195..1281    -  terminator     rrnB T1 terminator: Escherichia coli rrnB; transcription terminator T1 from the E. coli rrnB gene
   1345..1374    -  CDS            CmR (fragment): chloramphenicol acetyltransferase confers resistance to chloramphenicol
   1384..1478    -  terminator     lambda t0 terminator: transcription terminator from phage lambda
   1499..1523    +  misc_feature   MCS (fragment): pBluescript multiple cloning site
   1527..1725    +  mobile_element Tn7R (fragment): mini-Tn7 element (right end of the Tn7 transposon) Tn7
   1797..1865    +  CDS            lacZα (fragment): LacZα fragment of β-galactosidase; lacZ fragment
   1871..1970    -  misc_feature   bom (fragment): basis of mobility region from pBR322
   2072..2107    -  CDS            rop (fragment): Rop protein, which maintains plasmids at low copy number; rop
   2202..2306    +  promoter       AmpR promoter: bla
   2307..3167    +  CDS            AmpR: β-lactamase; bla; confers resistance to ampicillin, carbenicillin, and related antibiotics
   3340..3365    +  CDS            bla(M) (fragment): β-lactamase lacking the signal sequence; bla(M); allows cytosolic expression of β-lactamase
   3468..3856    +  rep_origin     R6K γ ori: γ replication origin from E. coli plasmid R6K; requires the R6K initiator protein pi for replication
   3867..3906    +  CDS            λ integrase (fragment): integrase from phage λ; int
   4125..4233    +  oriT           oriT: incP origin of transfer
   4337..4502    +  mobile_element Tn7L: mini-Tn7 element (left end of the Tn7 transposon) Tn7
   4657..4746    -  CDS            3xMyc: 3 tandem Myc epitope tags
   4756..8859    -  CDS            dCas9: catalytically dead mutant of the Cas9 endonuclease from the Streptococcus pyogenes Type II CRISPR/Cas system RNA-guided DNA-binding protein that lacks endonuclease activity due to the D10A mutation in the RuvC catalytic domain and the H840A mutation in the HNH catalytic domain
   8880..8901    -  promoter       PLtetO-1 promoter (fragment): modified phage lambda PL promoter with tet operator sites (Lutz and Bujard, 1997)
   8953..9072    +  rep_origin     p15A ori (fragment): Plasmids containing the medium-copy-number p15A origin of replication can be propagated in E. coli cells that contain a second plasmid with the ColE1 origin.
   9277..9354    +  promoter       lacIq promoter: lacI (mutant); In the lacIq allele, a single base change in the promoter boosts expression of the lacI gene about 10-fold.
   9355..10437   +  CDS            lacI: lac repressor; lacI; The lac repressor binds to the lac operator to inhibit transcription in E. coli. This inhibition can be relieved by adding lactose or isopropyl-β-D-thiogalactopyranoside (IPTG).
  10450..10471   +  protein_bind   CAP binding site: CAP binding activates transcription in the presence of cAMP. E. coli catabolite activator protein
  10542..10628   +  ncRNA          Thr leader (fragment): Accession: RF00506 - Threonine operon leader
  10713..10732   -  protein_bind   lac operator (symmetric): The lac repressor binds to the lac operator to inhibit transcription in E. coli. This inhibition can be relieved by adding lactose or isopropyl-β-D-thiogalactopyranoside (IPTG). The symmetric lac operator was optimized for tight binding of lac repressor. lac repressor encoded by lacI
  10801..10868   +  misc_RNA       tracrRNA (fragment): trans-activating CRISPR RNA for the Streptococcus pyogenes CRISPR/Cas9 system
>Addgene plasmid #208890 | pAbaMCi-BsaI_pJMP2776 | addgene full sequence | sequence record 414421 | Addgene NGS Result
AAACGACCTCCTGGATTTGCTCAGACAGCCTTTTCGTCATTCGTTTCAGCCAAAAAACTTAAGACCGCCG
GTCTTGTCCACTACCTTGCAGTAATGCGGTGGACAGGATCGGCGGTTTTCTTTTCTCTTCTCAAGAAGTT
CCTATACTTTCTAGAGAATAGGAACTTCGGAATAGGAACTTCCTCCTGAACGGCCATAAGAACGAAGGCT
GTCTGTTGAACTCTCGAGCCTTGTCGCCTTGCGTATAATATTTGCCCATGGACGCACACCGTGGAAACGG
ATGAAGGCACGAACCCAGTTGACATAAGCCTGTTCGGTTCGTAAACTGTAATGCAAGTAGCGTATGCGCT
CACGCAACTGGTCCAGAACCTTGACCGAACGCAGCGGTGGTAACGGCGCAGTGGCGGTTTTCATGGCTTG
TTATGACTGTTTTTTTGTACAGTCTATGCCTCGGGCATCCAAGCAGCAAGCGCGTTACGCCGTGGGTCGA
TGTTTGATGTTATGGAGCAGCAACGATGTTACGCAGCAGCAACGATGTTACGCAGCAGGGCAGTCGCCCT
AAAACAAAGTTAGGTGGCTCAAGTATGGGCATCATTCGCACATGTAGGCTCGGCCCTGACCAAGTCAAAT
CCATGCGGGCTGCTCTTGATCTTTTCGGTCGTGAGTTCGGAGACGTAGCCACCTACTCCCAACATCAGCC
GGACTCCGATTACCTCGGGAACTTGCTCCGTAGTAAGACATTCATCGCGCTTGCTGCCTTCGACCAAGAA
GCGGTTGTTGGCGCTCTCGCGGCTTACGTTCTGCCCAAGTTTGAGCAGCCGCGTAGTGAGATCTATATCT
ATGATCTCGCAGTCTCCGGAGAGCACCGGAGGCAGGGCATTGCCACCGCGCTCATCAATCTCCTCAAGCA
TGAGGCCAACGCGCTTGGTGCTTATGTGATCTACGTGCAAGCAGATTACGGTGACGATCCCGCAGTGGCT
CTCTATACAAAGTTGGGCATACGGGAAGAAGTGATGCACTTTGATATCGACCCAAGTACCGCCACCTAAC
AATTCGTTCAAGCCGAGATCTCGAGCATCAGCTTCAAAAGCGCTCTGAAGTTCCTATACTTTCTAGAGAA
TAGGAACTTCGGAATAGGTACTTCAAGATCCCCAATTCGAGCTCATCGTCCGGGCCGCAAGCTCCTAGCG
GCGGATTTGTCCTACTCAGGAGAGCGTTCACCGACAAACAACAGATAAAACGAAAGGCCCAGTCTTTCGA
CTGAGCCTTTCGTTTTATTTGATGCCTCAAGCTAGAGAGTCATTACCCCAGGCGTTTAAGGGCACCAATA
ACTGCCTTAAAAAAATTACGCCCCGCCCTGCCACTCATCGCAGTCTAGCTTGGATTCTCACCAATAAAAA
ACGCCCGGCGGCAACCGAGCGTTCTGAACAAATCCAGATGGAGTTCTGAGGTCATTACTGGATCTATCAA
CAGGAGTCCAAGCTCAGCTAATTAAGCTAGCTTATCGATACCGTCGACCTCGAACCCCACGCCCCTCTTT
AATACGACGGGCAATTTGCACTTCAGAAAATGAAGAGTTTGCTTTAGCCATAACAAAAGTCCAGTATGCT
TTTTCACAGCATAACTGGACTGATTTCAGTTTACAACTATTCTGTCTAGTTTAAGACTTTATTGTCATAG
TTTAGATCTATTTTGTTCAGTTTAAGACTTTATTGTCCGCCCACACCTGCTTACGCAGGGCATCCATTTA
TTACTCAACCGTAACCGATTTTGCCAGGTTACGCGGCTGGTCCTCTAGCTGGCGTAATAGCGAAGAGGCC
CGCACCGATCGCCCTTCCCAACAGTTGCGCAGCCTGAATGGCGAATGGCGCCTGATGCGGTATTTTCTCC
TTACGCATCTGTGCGGTATTTCACACCGCATATGGTGCACTCTCAGTACAATCTGCTCTGATGCCGCATA
GTTAAGCCAGCCCCGACACCCGCCAACACCCGCTGACGCGCCCTGACGGGCTTGTCTGCTCCCGGCATCC
GCTTACAGACAAGCTGTGACCGTCTCCGGGAGCTGCATGTGTCAGAGGTTTTCACCGTCGTCACCGAAAC
GCGCGAGACGAAAGGGCCTCGTGATACGCCTATTTTTATAGGTTAATGTCATGATAATAATGGTTTCTTA
GACGTCAGGTGGCACTTTTCGGGGAAATGTGCGCGGAACCCCTATTTGTTTATTTTTCTAAATACATTCA
AATATGTATCCGCTCATGAGACAATAACCCTGATAAATGCTTCAATAATATTGAAAAAGGAAGAGTATGA
GTATTCAACATTTCCGTGTCGCCCTTATTCCCTTTTTTGCGGCATTTTGCCTTCCTGTTTTTGCTCACCC
AGAAACGCTGGTGAAAGTAAAAGATGCTGAAGATCAGTTGGGTGCACGAGTGGGTTACATCGAACTGGAT
CTCAACAGCGGTAAGATCCTTGAGAGTTTTCGCCCCGAAGAACGTTTTCCAATGATGAGCACTTTTAAAG
TTCTGCTATGTGGCGCGGTATTATCCCGTATTGACGCCGGGCAAGAGCAACTCGGTCGCCGCATACACTA
TTCTCAGAATGACTTGGTTGAGTACTCACCAGTCACAGAAAAGCATCTTACGGATGGCATGACAGTAAGA
GAATTATGCAGTGCTGCCATAACCATGAGTGATAACACTGCGGCCAACTTACTTCTGACAACGATCGGAG
GACCGAAGGAGCTAACCGCTTTTTTGCACAACATGGGGGATCATGTAACTCGCCTTGATCGTTGGGAACC
GGAGCTGAATGAAGCCATACCAAACGACGAGCGTGACACCACGATGCCTGTAGCAATGGCAACAACGTTG
CGCAAACTATTAACTGGCGAACTACTTACTCTAGCTTCCCGGCAACAATTAATAGACTGGATGGAGGCGG
ATAAAGTTGCAGGACCACTTCTGCGCTCGGCCCTTCCGGCTGGCTGGTTTATTGCTGATAAATCTGGAGC
CGGTGAGCGTGGGTCCCGCGGTATCATTGCAGCACTGGGGCCAGATGGTAAGCCCTCCCGTATCGTAGTT
ATCTACACGACGGGGAGTCAGGCAACTATGGATGAACGAAATAGACAGATCGCTGAGATAGGTGCCTCAC
TGATTAAGCATTGGTAACTGTCAGACCAAGTTTACTCATATATACTTTAGATTGATTTAAAACTTCATTT
TTAATTTAAAAGGATCTAGGTGAAGATCCTTTTTGATAATCTCATGACCAAAATCCCTTAACGTGAGTTT
TCGTTCCACTGAGCGTCAGACCCCGTAGAAAAGATCAAAGGCAGTTATTGGTGCCTCACTGATTAAGCAT
TGGTAACTGTCAGACCAAGTTTACTCATATATACTTTAGATTGATTTAAAACTTCATTTTTAATTTTTGC
GGCCGCAAGATCCGGCCACGATGCGTCCGGCGTAGAGGATCTGAAGATCAGCAGTTCAACCTGTTGATAG
TACGTACTAAGCTCTCATGTTTCACGTACTAAGCTCTCATGTTTAACGTACTAAGCTCTCATGTTTAACG
AACTAAACCCTCATGGCTAACGTACTAAGCTCTCATGGCTAACGTACTAAGCTCTCATGTTTCACGTACT
AAGCTCTCATGTTTGAACAATAAAATTAATATAAATCAGCAACTTAAATAGCCTCTAAGGTTTTAAGTTT
TATAAGAAAAAAAAGAATATATAAGGCTTTTAAAGCTTTTAAGGTTTAACGGTTGTGGACAACAAGCCAG
GGATGTAACGCACTGAGAAGCCCTTAGAGCCTCTCAAAGCAATTTTGAGTGACACAGGAACACTTAACGG
CTGACATGGGAATTAGCCATGGCATCACAGTATCGTGATGACAGAGGCAGGGAGTGCGGCCTTTTTACGG
TTCCTGGCCTTTTGCTGGCCTTTTGCTCACATGTTCTTTCCTGCGTTATCAGGGGATTCCTTAAGGTATA
CTTTCCGCTGCATAACCCTGCTTCGGGGTCATTATAGCGATTTTTTCGGTATATCCATCCTTTTTCGCAC
GATATACAGGATTTTGCCAAAGGGTTCGTGTAGACTTTCCTTGGTGTATCCAACGGCGTCAGCCGGGCAG
GATAGGTGAAGTAGGCCCACCCGCGAGCGGGTGTTCCTTCTTCACTGTCCCTTATTCGCACCTGGCGGTG
CTCAACGGGAATCCTGCTCTGCGAGGCTGGCCGATAAGCTCTGATACCGCTCGCCGCAGCCGAACGACCG
AGCGCAGCGGGTCAGTGAGCGAGGAAGCGGAAGAGCCCAAACATAACAGGAAGAAAAATGCCCCGCTGTG
GGCGGACAAAATAGTTGGGAACTGGGAGGGGTGGAAATGGAGTTTTTAAGGATTATTTAGGGAAGAGTGA
CAAAATAGATGGGAACTGGGTGTAGCGTCGTAAGCTAATACGAAAATTAAAAATGACAAAATAGTTTGGA
ACTAGATTTCACTTATCTGGTTCTTGAGGCGGTTAAAAGAGCCGTACTCTTCTCCGATGTCGACTAGGCC
ATGATGCTCATTCTGTGGGACCAAAACGAAAAAACACCCTTTCGGGTGTCTTTTCTGGAATTTGGTACCG
AGGCTGCAAGTCCCATTAAGGAGGCGCGCCTTATTACAGATCTTCCTCAGAGATGAGCTTCTGTTCCAGA
TCTTCTTCTGAAATCAACTTTTGTTCCAGATCTTCTTCAGAGATGAGTTTCTGCTCCGCGGCCGCGTCAC
CTCCTAGCTGACTCAAATCAATGCGTGTTTCATAAAGACCAGTGATGGATTGATGGATAAGAGTGGCATC
TAAAACTTCTTTTGTAGACGTATATCGTTTACGATCAATTGTTGTATCAAAATATTTAAAAGCAGCGGGA
GCTCCAAGATTCGTCAACGTAAATAAATGAATAATATTTTCTGCTTGTTCACGTATTGGTTTGTCTCTAT
GTTTGTTATATGCACTAAGAACTTTATCTAAATTGGCATCTGCTAAAATAACACGCTTAGAAAATTCACT
GATTTGCTCAATAATCTCATCTAAATAATGCTTATGCTGCTCCACAAACAATTGTTTTTGTTCGTTATCT
TCTGGACTACCCTTCAACTTTTCATAATGACTAGCTAAATATAAAAAATTCACATATTTGCTTGGCAGAG
CCAGCTCATTTCCTTTTTGTAATTCTCCGGCACTAGCCAGCATCCGTTTACGACCGTTTTCTAACTCAAA
AAGACTATATTTAGGTAGTTTAATGATTAAGTCTTTTTTAACTTCCTTATATCCTTTAGCTTCTAAAAAG
TCAATCGGATTTTTTTCAAAGGAACTTCTTTCCATAATTGTGATCCCTAGTAACTCTTTAACGGATTTTA
ACTTCTTCGATTTCCCTTTTTCCACCTTAGCAACCACTAGGACTGAATAAGCTACCGTTGGACTATCAAA
ACCACCATATTTTTTTGGATCCCAGTCTTTTTTACGAGCAATAAGCTTGTCCGAATTTCTTTTTGGTAAA
ATTGACTCCTTGGAGAATCCGCCTGTCTGTACTTCTGTTTTCTTGACAATATTGACTTGGGGCATGGACA
ATACTTTGCGCACTGTGGCAAAATCTCGCCCTTTATCCCAGACAATTTCTCCAGTTTCCCCATTAGTTTC
GATTAGAGGGCGTTTGCGAATCTCTCCATTTGCAAGTGTAATTTCTGTTTTGAAGAAGTTCATGATATTA
GAGTAAAAGAAATATTTTGCGGTTGCTTTGCCTATTTCTTGCTCAGACTTAGCAATCATTTTACGAACAT
CATAAACTTTATAATCACCATAGACAAACTCCGATTCAAGTTTTGGATATTTCTTAATCAAAGCAGTTCC
AACGACGGCATTTAGATACGCATCATGGGCATGATGGTAATTGTTAATCTCACGTACTTTATAGAATTGG
AAATCTTTTCGGAAGTCAGAAACTAATTTAGATTTTAAGGTAATCACTTTAACCTCTCGAATAAGTTTAT
CATTTTCATCGTATTTAGTATTCATGCGACTATCCAAAATTTGTGCCACATGCTTAGTGATTTGGCGAGT
TTCAACCAATTGGCGTTTGATAAAACCAGCTTTATCAAGTTCACTCAAACCTCCACGTTCAGCTTTCGTT
AAATTATCAAACTTACGTTGAGTGATTAACTTGGCGTTTAGAAGTTGTCTCCAATAGTTTTTCATCTTTT
TGACTACTTCTTCACTTGGAACGTTATCCGATTTACCACGATTTTTATCAGAACGCGTTAAGACCTTATT
GTCTATTGAATCGTCTTTAAGGAAACTTTGTGGAACAATGGCATCGACATCATAATCACTTAAACGATTA
ATATCTAATTCTTGGTCCACATACATGTCTCTTCCATTTTGGAGATAATAGAGATAGAGCTTTTCATTTT
GCAATTGAGTATTTTCAACAGGATGCTCTTTAAGAATCTGACTTCCTAATTCTTTGATACCTTCTTCGAT
TCGTTTCATACGCTCTCGCGAATTTTTCTGGCCCTTTTGAGTTGTCTGATTTTCACGTGCCATTTCAATA
ACGATATTTTCTGGCTTATGCCGCCCCATTACTTTGACCAATTCATCAACAACTTTTACAGTCTGTAAAA
TACCTTTTTTAATAGCAGGGCTACCAGCTAAATTTGCAATATGTTCATGTAAACTATCGCCTTGTCCAGA
CACTTGTGCTTTTTGAATATCTTCTTTAAATGTCAAACTATCATCATGGATCAGCTGCATAAAATTGCGA
TTGGCAAAACCATCTGATTTCAAAAAATCTAATATTGTTTTGCCAGATTGCTTATCCCTAATACCATTAA
TCAATTTTCGAGACAAACGTCCCCAACCAGTATAACGGCGACGTTTAAGCTGTTTCATCACCTTATCATC
AAAGAGGTGAGCATATGTTTTAAGTCTTTCCTCAATCATCTCCCTATCTTCAAATAAGGTCAATGTTAAA
ACAATATCCTCTAAGATATCTTCATTTTCTTCATTATCCAAAAAATCTTTATCTTTAATAATTTTTAGCA
AATCATGGTAGGTACCTAATGAAGCATTAAATCTATCTTCAACTCCTGAAATTTCAACACTATCAAAACA
TTCTATTTTTTTGAAATAATCTTCTTTTAATTGCTTAACGGTTACTTTTCGATTTGTTTTGAAGAGTAAA
TCAACAATGGCTTTCTTCTGTTCACCTGAAAGAAATGCTGGTTTTCGCATTCCTTCAGTAACATATTTGA
CCTTTGTCAATTCGTTATAAACCGTAAAATACTCATAAAGCAAACTATGTTTTGGTAGTACTTTTTCATT
TGGAAGATTTTTATCAAAGTTTGTCATGCGTTCAATAAATGATTGAGCTGAAGCACCTTTATCGACAACT
TCTTCAAAATTCCATGGGGTAATTGTTTCTTCAGACTTCCGAGTCATCCATGCAAAACGACTATTGCCAC
GCGCCAATGGACCAACATAATAAGGGATTCGAAAAGTCAAGATTTTTTCAATCTTCTCACGATTGTCTTT
TAAAAATGGATAAAAATCTTCTTGTCGTCTCAAAATAGCATGCAGCTCACCCAAGTGAATTTGATGGGGA
ATAGAGCCGTTGTCAAAGGTCCGTTGCTTGCGCAGCAAATCTTCACGATTTAGTTTCACCAATAATTCCT
CAGTACCATCCATTTTTTCTAAAATTGGTTTGATAAATTTATAAAATTCTTCTTGGCTAGCTCCCCCATC
AATATAACCTGCATATCCGTTTTTTGATTGATCAAAAAAGATTTCTTTATACTTTTCTGGAAGTTGTTGT
CGAACTAAAGCTTTTAAAAGAGTCAAGTCTTGATGATGTTCATCGTAGCGTTTAATCATTGAAGCTGATA
GGGGAGCCTTAGTTATTTCAGTATTTACTCTTAGGATATCTGAAAGTAAAATAGCATCTGATAAATTCTT
AGCTGCCAAAAACAAATCAGCATATTGATCTCCAATTTGCGCCAATAAATTATCTAAATCATCATCGTAA
GTATCTTTTGAAAGCTGTAATTTAGCATCTTCTGCCAAATCAAAATTTGATTTAAAATTAGGGGTCAAAC
CCAATGACAAAGCAATGAGATTCCCAAATAAGCCATTTTTCTTCTCACCGGGGAGCTGAGCAATGAGATT
TTCTAATCGTCTTGATTTACTCAATCGTGCAGAAAGAATCGCTTTAGCATCTACTCCACTTGCGTTAATA
GGGTTTTCTTCAAATAATTGATTGTAGGTTTGTACCAACTGGATAAATAGTTTGTCCACATCACTATTAT
CAGGATTTAAATCTCCCTCAATCAAAAAATGACCACGAAACTTAATCATATGCGCTAAGGCCAAATAGAT
TAAGCGCAAATCCGCTTTATCAGTAGAATCTACCAATTTTTTTCGCAGATGATAGATAGTTGGATATTTC
TCATGATAAGCAACTTCATCTACTATATTTCCAAAAATAGGATGACGTTCATGCTTCTTATCTTCTTCCA
CCAAAAAAGACTCTTCAAGTCGATGAAAGAAACTATCATCTACTTTCGCCATCTCATTTGAAAAAATCTC
CTGTAGATAACAAATACGATTCTTCCGACGTGTATACCTTCTACGAGCTGTCCGTTTGAGACGAGTCGCT
TCCGCTGTCTCTCCACTGTCAAATAAAAGAGCCCCTATAAGATTTTTTTTGATACTGTGGCGGTCTGTAT
TTCCCAGAACCTTGAACTTTTTAGACGGAACCTTATATTCATCAGTGATCACCGCCCATCCGACGCTATT
TGTGCCGATAGCTAAGCCTATTGAGTATTTCTTATCCATACTAGTTTTCCTGTGTGAAACCTGCTGATGT
GCTCAGTATCTTGTTATCCGCTCACATTTATAATATTTTATCTGATTAATAAGATGATCTTCTTGAGATC
GTTTTGGTCTGCGCGTAATCTCTTGCTCTGAAAACGAAAAAACCGCCTTGCAGGGCGGTTTTTCGAAGGT
TCTCTGAGCTACCAACTCTTTGAACCGAGGTAACTGGCTTGGTGATAAGCTGTCAAACCAGATCAATTCG
CACTAGTCTGCAGACGTAAAAAAAGCGGCGTGGTTAGCCGCTTTTTTAATTGCCGGAGCGCAATAAAAAA
GCCCCCGGAAGGTGATCTTCCGGGGGCTTTCTCATGCGTTGCTTGTATTGAAAATGGGGGCCATGCCTAC
CTATCTGCCTCCCGGGAAGCGGCATGCATTTACGTTGACACCATCGAATGGTGCAAAACCTTTCGCGGTA
TGGCATGATAGCGCCCGGAAGAGAGTCAATTCAGGGTGGTGAATGTGAAACCAGTAACGTTATACGATGT
CGCAGAGTATGCCGGTGTCTCTTATCAGACCGTTTCCCGCGTGGTGAACCAGGCCAGCCACGTTTCTGCG
AAAACGCGGGAAAAAGTGGAAGCGGCGATGGCGGAGCTGAATTACATTCCCAACCGCGTGGCACAACAAC
TGGCGGGCAAACAGTCGTTGCTGATTGGCGTTGCCACCTCCAGTCTGGCCCTGCACGCGCCGTCGCAAAT
TGTCGCGGCGATTAAATCTCGCGCCGATCAACTGGGTGCCAGCGTGGTGGTGTCGATGGTAGAACGAAGC
GGCGTCGAAGCCTGTAAAGCGGCGGTGCACAATCTTCTCGCGCAACGCGTCAGTGGGCTGATCATTAACT
ATCCGCTGGATGACCAGGATGCCATTGCTGTGGAAGCTGCCTGCACTAATGTTCCGGCGTTATTTCTTGA
TGTCTCTGACCAGACACCCATCAACAGTATTATTTTCTCCCATGAAGATGGTACGCGACTGGGCGTGGAG
CATCTGGTCGCATTGGGTCACCAGCAAATCGCGCTGTTAGCGGGCCCATTAAGTTCTGTCTCGGCGCGTC
TGCGTCTGGCTGGCTGGCATAAATATCTCACTCGCAATCAAATTCAGCCGATAGCGGAACGGGAAGGCGA
CTGGAGTGCCATGTCCGGTTTTCAACAAACCATGCAAATGCTGAATGAGGGCATCGTTCCCACTGCGATG
CTGGTTGCCAACGATCAGATGGCGCTGGGCGCAATGCGCGCCATTACCGAGTCCGGGCTGCGCGTTGGTG
CGGATATCTCGGTAGTGGGATACGACGATACCGAAGATAGCTCATGTTATATCCCGCCGTTAACCACCAT
CAAACAGGATTTTCGCCTGCTGGGGCAAACCAGCGTGGACCGCTTGCTGCAACTCTCTCAGGGCCAGGCG
GTGAAGGGCAATCAGCTGTTGCCCGTCTCACTGGTGAAAAGAAAAACCACCCTGGCGCCCAATACGCAAA
CCGCCTCTCCCCGCGCGTTGGCCGATTCATTAATGCAGCTGGCACGACAGGTTTCCCGACTGGAAAGCGG
GCAGTGAGCGCAACGCAATTAATGTAAGTTAGCTCACTCATTAGGCACCCCACCCGGGTCCTTGAGCCCC
ATTATCACCTCCAAAGCCTTCTCGTCTGGTCAGTTTCACCTGTTTTACGTAAAAACCCGCTTCGGCGGGT
TTTTACTTTTGGGGAAACACAGAAAAAAGCCCGCACCTGACAGTGCGGGCTTTTTTTTTCGACCAAAGGT
GCGACTACTCTTGCCTACTACCTATCGACTGAGCTGAAAGAATTCGGAAAATTTTTTTTCAAAAGTACTT
GAAATTGTGAGCGCTCACAATTATAATTCTAGTAGAGACCAACTTTGGTCTCCACCATAGCGGTCGGTCT
CTGTTTAAGAGCTATGCTGGAAACAGCATAGCAAGTTTAAATAAGGCTAGTCCGTTATCAACTTGAAAAA
GTGGCACCGAGTCGGTGCTTTTTTTTTGAATTCATGTGGCTGACCGTTCTGTTGTCTCTCGCTCTTCCGA
GTAGACGAACAATAAGGCCTCCCTAACGGGGGGCCTTTTTTATTGATAACAAAAGTCAGTGCTTCCGCTA
TTTCCAAAATACCGGGCTAATACGGTTT
